Addgene plasmid #204111: pBP-C_sfGFP
Purpose: Type 0 CDS part
Depositing lab: Mikhail Shapiro. Depositing organization: California Institute of Technology.
Backbone
  Vector backbone: pSB1C3
  Backbone manufacturer: iGEM
  Vector type: Bacterial Expression
Growth in bacteria
  Bacterial resistance: Chloramphenicol, 25 μg/mL
  Growth temperature: 37°C
  Growth strain: NEB Stable
  Copy number: High Copy
Gene/Insert
  Gene/Insert name: sfGFP green fluorescent protein
  Species: Synthetic
  Mutation: None
  Cloning method: Gibson Cloning
Terms and licenses: Academic/Nonprofit Terms; Industry Terms: Not Available to Industry
How to cite: pBP-C_sfGFP was a gift from Mikhail Shapiro (Addgene plasmid # 204111 ; http://n2t.net/addgene:204111 ; RRID:Addgene_204111)
