[The description below was written by a language model from this plasmid's Addgene catalogue record and pLannotate feature annotations shown in this document.]
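Description:
pBP-C_sfGFP is a small (about 2.8 kb) bacterial plasmid built on the iGEM pSB1C3 backbone that serves as a storage vector for a modular cloning part. The record labels it a "Type 0 CDS part", meaning it carries a coding sequence intended as a basic building block in a hierarchical assembly scheme. The record does not name the assembly standard or the enzymes or overhangs used to release the part. It replicates at high copy number in E. coli from a ColE1/pMB1/pUC-type origin. Selection is with chloramphenicol, through a chloramphenicol acetyltransferase (cat) gene driven by its native cat promoter and followed by the phage lambda t0 terminator.

The insert is the synthetic coding sequence for superfolder GFP, a GFP variant engineered to fold robustly even when fused to poorly folding partners, recorded as unmutated and introduced by Gibson assembly. It lies just downstream of a BioBrick prefix. On either side are the backbone's insulating terminators, a putative bacterial terminator upstream and a his operon terminator downstream, which limit transcriptional read-through between the part and the rest of the plasmid. No promoter or ribosome binding site was annotated upstream of sfGFP. Although the catalogue classes the plasmid as a bacterial expression vector, this fits a promoterless part donor rather than a stand-alone expression construct. Its likely use is as a source of the sfGFP open reading frame, to be combined with separate promoter, RBS and terminator parts when building fluorescent reporter cassettes.
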