Features (pLannotate 1.2.2; 8 found; start..end, strand, type, name):
    183..277     -  terminator     lambda t0 terminator: transcription terminator from phage lambda
    301..957     -  CDS            cat: CAT_ECOLX - Experimental evidence at protein level: Swiss-Prot protein existence level 1. This enzyme is an effector of chloramphenicol resistance in bacteria. From Escherichia coli. This protein is used as a marker in many commonly used cloning vectors, such as pACYC184.
    958..1055    -  promoter       cat promoter: promoter of the E. coli cat gene encoding chloramphenicol acetyltransferase
   1141..1184    -  terminator     bacterial terminator: putative bacterial transcription terminator
   1187..1208    +  misc_feature   BioBrick prefix: BioBrick prefix for parts that do not start with "ATG"
   1218..1931    +  CDS            superfolder GFP: GFP variant that folds robustly even when fused to poorly folded proteins (Pédelacq et al., 2006)
   1946..2003    +  terminator     his operon terminator: This putative transcriptin terminator from the E. coli his operon has a 2-bp deletion introduced during synthesis. Its efficiency has not been determined.
   2198..2786    -  rep_origin     ori: high-copy-number ColE1/pMB1/pBR322/pUC origin of replication
>Addgene plasmid #204111 | pBP-C_sfGFP | addgene full sequence | sequence record 413908 | Addgene NGS Result
GAAGATCCTTTGATCTTTTCTACGGGGTCTGACGCTCAGTGGAACGAAAACTCACGTTAAGGGATTTTGG
TCATGAGATTATCAAAAAGGATCTTCACCTAGATCCTTTTAAATTAAAAATGAAGTTTTAAATCAATCTA
AAGTATATATGAGTAAACTTGGTCTGACAGCTCGAGGCTTGGATTCTCACCAATAAAAAACGCCCGGCGG
CAACCGAGCGTTCTGAACAAATCCAGATGGAGTTCTGAGGTCATTACTGGATCTATCAACAGGAGTCCAA
GCGAGCTCGATATCAAATTACGCCCCGCCCTGCCACTCATCGCAGTACTGTTGTAATTCATTAAGCATTC
TGCCGACATGGAAGCCATCACAAACGGCATGATGAACCTGAATCGCCAGCGGCATCAGCACCTTGTCGCC
TTGCGTATAATATTTGCCCATGGTGAAAACGGGGGCGAAGAAGTTGTCCATATTGGCCACGTTTAAATCA
AAACTGGTGAAACTCACCCAGGGATTGGCTGACACGAAAAACATATTCTCAATAAACCCTTTAGGGAAAT
AGGCCAGGTTTTCACCGTAACACGCCACATCTTGCGAATATATGTGTAGAAACTGCCGGAAATCGTCGTG
GTATTCACTCCAGAGCGATGAAAACGTTTCAGTTTGCTCATGGAAAACGGTGTAACAAGGGTGAACACTA
TCCCATATCACCAGCTCACCGTCTTTCATTGCCATACGAAATTCCGGATGAGCATTCATCAGGCGGGCAA
GAATGTGAATAAAGGCCGGATAAAACTTGTGCTTATTTTTCTTTACGGTCTTTAAAAAGGCCGTAATATC
CAGCTGAACGGTCTGGTTATAGGTACATTGAGCAACTGACTGAAATGCCTCAAAATGTTCTTTACGATGC
CATTGGGATATATCAACGGTGGTATATCCAGTGATTTTTTTCTCCATTTTAGCTTCCTTAGCTCCTGAAA
ATCTCGATAACTCAAAAAATACGCCCGGTAGTGATCTTATTTCATTATGGTGAAAGTTGGAACCTCTTAC
GTGCCCGATCAACTCGAGTGCCACCTGACGTCTAAGAAACCATTATTATCATGACATTAACCTATAAAAA
TAGGCGTATCACGAGGCAGAATTTCAGATAAAAAAAATCCTTAGCTTTCGCTAAGGATGATTTCTGGAAT
TCGCGGCCGCTTCTAGAGGTCTCACATATGCGTAAAGGCGAGGAGCTGTTCACTGGTGTCGTCCCTATTC
TGGTGGAACTGGATGGTGATGTCAACGGTCATAAGTTTTCCGTGCGTGGCGAGGGTGAAGGTGACGCAAC
TAATGGTAAACTGACGCTGAAGTTCATCTGTACTACTGGTAAACTGCCGGTTCCTTGGCCGACTCTGGTA
ACGACGCTGACTTATGGTGTTCAGTGCTTTGCTCGTTATCCGGACCATATGAAGCAGCATGACTTCTTCA
AGTCCGCCATGCCGGAAGGCTATGTGCAGGAACGCACGATTTCCTTTAAGGATGACGGCACGTACAAAAC
GCGTGCGGAAGTGAAATTTGAAGGCGATACCCTGGTAAACCGCATTGAGCTGAAAGGCATTGACTTTAAA
GAGGACGGCAATATCCTGGGCCATAAGCTGGAATACAATTTTAACAGCCACAATGTTTACATCACCGCCG
ATAAACAAAAAAATGGCATTAAAGCGAATTTTAAAATTCGCCACAACGTGGAGGATGGCAGCGTGCAGCT
GGCTGATCACTACCAGCAAAACACTCCAATCGGTGATGGTCCTGTTCTGCTGCCAGACAATCACTATCTG
AGCACGCAAAGCGTTCTGTCTAAAGATCCGAACGAGAAACGCGATCATATGGTTCTGCTGGAGTTCGTAA
CCGCAGCGGGCATCACGCATGGTATGGATGAACTGTACAAATAATCGAAGAGACCTCCGGCAAAAAAGGG
CAAGGTGTCACCACCCTGCCCTTTTTCTTTAAAACCGAAAAGATTACTTCGCGTTATGCAGGCTTCCTCG
CTCACTGACTCGCTGCGCTCGGTCGTTCGGCTGCGGCGAGCGGTATCAGCTCACTCAAAGGCGGTAATAC
GGTTATCCACAGAATCAGGGGATAACGCAGGAAAGAACATGTGAGCAAAAGGCCAGCAAAAGGCCAGGAA
CCGTAAAAAGGCCGCGTTGCTGGCGTTTTTCCACAGGCTCCGCCCCCCTGACGAGCATCACAAAAATCGA
CGCTCAAGTCAGAGGTGGCGAAACCCGACAGGACTATAAAGATACCAGGCGTTTCCCCCTGGAAGCTCCC
TCGTGCGCTCTCCTGTTCCGACCCTGCCGCTTACCGGATACCTGTCCGCCTTTCTCCCTTCGGGAAGCGT
GGCGCTTTCTCATAGCTCACGCTGTAGGTATCTCAGTTCGGTGTAGGTCGTTCGCTCCAAGCTGGGCTGT
GTGCACGAACCCCCCGTTCAGCCCGACCGCTGCGCCTTATCCGGTAACTATCGTCTTGAGTCCAACCCGG
TAAGACACGACTTATCGCCACTGGCAGCAGCCACTGGTAACAGGATTAGCAGAGCGAGGTATGTAGGCGG
TGCTACAGAGTTCTTGAAGTGGTGGCCTAACTACGGCTACACTAGAAGAACAGTATTTGGTATCTGCGCT
CTGCTGAAGCCAGTTACCTTCGGAAAAAGAGTTGGTAGCTCTTGATCCGGCAAACAAACCACCGCTGGTA
GCGGTGGTTTTTTTGTTTGCAAGCAGCAGATTACGCGCAGAAAAAAAGGATCTCAA
